Addgene plasmid #31720: pRK5F-ALK5-HA(ecto)
Depositing lab: Rik Derynck. Depositing organization: University of California, San Francisco (UCSF).
Backbone
  Vector backbone: pRK5
  Backbone size w/o insert (bp): 4716
  Vector type: Mammalian Expression
Growth in bacteria
  Bacterial resistance: Ampicillin, 100 μg/mL
  Growth temperature: 37°C
  Growth strain: DH5alpha
  Copy number: High Copy
Gene/Insert
  Gene/Insert name: ALK5
  Species: H. sapiens (human)
  Entrez Gene: TGFBR1 (a.k.a. AAT5, ACVRLK4, ALK-5, ALK5, ESS1, LDS1, LDS1A, LDS2A, MSSE, SKR4, TBR-i, TBRI, TGFR-1, tbetaR-I)
  Tag / fusion protein: HA (N terminal on insert); FLAG (C terminal on insert)
  Cloning method: Restriction Enzyme; 5′ cloning site EcoRI (unknown if destroyed); 3′ cloning site HindIII (unknown if destroyed)
  Sequencing primers: 5′ SP6; 3′ M13_puc_Fwd
Terms and licenses: Academic/Nonprofit Terms; Industry Terms: Not Available to Industry
Depositor comments: This construct is beginning from a Signal Peptide of human TbRI/ALK5, followed by a HA tag, the extracellular cDNA sequence of human TbRI/ALK, and ended by a Flag tag. This vector to produces a secreted TbRI/ALK5 extracellular form, with two individual tags on each side.
How to cite: pRK5F-ALK5-HA(ecto) was a gift from Rik Derynck (Addgene plasmid # 31720 ; http://n2t.net/addgene:31720 ; RRID:Addgene_31720)
