[The description below was written by a language model from this plasmid's Addgene catalogue record.]
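Description:
pRK5F-ALK5-HA(ecto) is a mammalian expression plasmid built on the pRK5 backbone (about 4.7 kb without the insert). It is maintained in E. coli as a high-copy plasmid under ampicillin selection. The record does not list the promoter, polyadenylation signal or origin of replication. pRK5-family vectors are generally known to drive expression from a CMV promoter, but this is not stated here and no feature table is available to confirm it. No mammalian selection marker is recorded.

The insert comes from human TGFBR1, which encodes the TGF-β type I receptor (ALK5, TβRI), and was cloned between EcoRI and HindIII sites. It does not encode the full-length receptor. According to the depositor's comments, the open reading frame begins with the native ALK5 signal peptide, followed by an HA epitope tag, the extracellular domain of the receptor, and a C-terminal FLAG tag. Because the HA tag sits downstream of the signal peptide, it should remain at the N-terminus of the mature protein after signal peptide cleavage. The transmembrane and cytoplasmic kinase regions are absent, so the product is not anchored in the membrane and is instead secreted as a soluble ectodomain with a different epitope at each end.

The stated purpose of the construct is to produce this secreted, doubly tagged ALK5 ectodomain in transfected mammalian cells. The two tags allow either terminus to be detected or immunoprecipitated independently, for example to check that the secreted fragment is intact. The record does not describe any specific downstream applications.
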