>Addgene plasmid #31720 | pRK5F-ALK5-HA(ecto) | addgene partial sequence | sequence record 37518 | SV40pA-R 5'-GAAATTTGTGATGCTATTGC-3'
AACAAGTTGGGCCATGGCGGCCAAGCTTATCACTTGTCGTCGTCGTCCTTGTAGTCCATGTCGACTTCCA
CAGGACCAAGGCCAGGTGATGACTTTACAGTAGTTGGAAGTTCTATTTTATTGCAATGGTCCTGATTGCA
GCAATATGTTGTAGTCACAGACCCAGTTTTTGAAGAGGGTGCACATACAAACGGCCTATCTCGAGGAATT
AAGTCAATTTCAGCTATACACATGCTGTTGTGTATAACTTTGTCTGTGGTCTCTGTGACAGAGACAAAGC
AGAGCCCATCTGTCACACAAGTAAAATTGTCTTTTGTACAGAGGTGGCAGAAACACTGTAACGCCGTCGC
CCCCGGGAGGGCGTAGTCTGGGACGTCGTATGGGTACAGCGCCGCCGCCGCCGCCGCCGCCGCCGCCAGC
ACGAGGAGGAGCAGCCGGGGACGCGGAGCAGCGACCGCCGCCTCCATGAATTCAATCGATAGAACCGAGG
TGCAGTTGGACCTGGGAGTGGACACCTGTGGAGAGAAAGGCAAAGTGGATGTTATTCTATAGTGTCACCT
AAATCGTATGTGTATGATACATAAGGTTATGTATTAATTGTAGCCGCGTTCTAACGAAGCCAAGGGGGTG
GGCCTATAGACTCTATAGGCGGTACTTACGTCACTCTTGGCACGGGGAATCCGCGTTCCAATGCACCGTT
CCCGGCCGCGGAGGCTGGATCGGTCCCGGTGTCTTCTATGGAGGTCAAAACAGCGTGGATGGCGTCTCCA
GGCGATCTGACGGTTCACTAAACGAGCTCTGCTTATATAGACCTCC
